>Addgene plasmid #131465 | pCAG-T3-SpCAS9-NG-pA | addgene full sequence | sequence record 262447 | Addgene NGS Result
AATTAACCCTCACTAAAGGGAACAAAAGCTGGAGCTCCACCGCGGTGGCGGCCGCTCTAGCCCGGGCGGA
TCCACCATGGATTACAAGGATGACGACGATAAGATCATGGCCCCAAAGAAGAAGCGGAAGGTCGGTATCC
ACGGAGTCCCAGCAGCCGACAAGAAGTACTCCATTGGGCTCGATATCGGCACAAACAGCGTCGGCTGGGC
CGTCATTACGGACGAGTACAAGGTGCCGAGCAAAAAATTCAAAGTTCTGGGCAATACCGATCGCCACAGC
ATAAAGAAGAACCTCATTGGCGCCCTCCTGTTCGACTCCGGGGAGACGGCCGAAGCCACGCGGCTCAAAA
GAACAGCACGGCGCAGATATACCCGCAGAAAGAATCGGATCTGCTACCTGCAGGAGATCTTTAGTAATGA
GATGGCTAAGGTGGATGACTCTTTCTTCCATAGGCTGGAGGAGTCCTTTTTGGTGGAGGAGGATAAAAAG
CACGAGCGCCACCCAATCTTTGGCAATATCGTGGACGAGGTGGCGTACCATGAAAAGTACCCAACCATAT
ATCATCTGAGGAAGAAGCTTGTAGACAGTACTGATAAGGCTGACTTGCGGTTGATCTATCTCGCGCTGGC
GCATATGATCAAATTTCGGGGACACTTCCTCATCGAGGGGGACCTGAACCCAGACAACAGCGATGTCGAC
AAACTCTTTATCCAACTGGTTCAGACTTACAATCAGCTTTTCGAAGAGAACCCGATCAACGCATCCGGAG
TTGACGCCAAAGCAATCCTGAGCGCTAGGCTGTCCAAATCCCGGCGGCTCGAAAACCTCATCGCACAGCT
CCCTGGGGAGAAGAAGAACGGCCTGTTTGGTAATCTTATCGCCCTGTCACTCGGGCTGACCCCCAACTTT
AAATCTAACTTCGACCTGGCCGAAGATGCCAAGCTTCAACTGAGCAAAGACACCTACGATGATGATCTCG
ACAATCTGCTGGCCCAGATCGGCGACCAGTACGCAGACCTTTTTTTGGCGGCAAAGAACCTGTCAGACGC
CATTCTGCTGAGTGATATTCTGCGAGTGAACACGGAGATCACCAAAGCTCCGCTGAGCGCTAGTATGATC
AAGCGCTATGATGAGCACCACCAAGACTTGACTTTGCTGAAGGCCCTTGTCAGACAGCAACTGCCTGAGA
AGTACAAGGAAATTTTCTTCGATCAGTCTAAAAATGGCTACGCCGGATACATTGACGGCGGAGCAAGCCA
GGAGGAATTTTACAAATTTATTAAGCCCATCTTGGAAAAAATGGACGGCACCGAGGAGCTGCTGGTAAAG
CTTAACAGAGAAGATCTGTTGCGCAAACAGCGCACTTTCGACAATGGAAGCATCCCCCACCAGATTCACC
TGGGCGAACTGCACGCTATCCTCAGGCGGCAAGAGGATTTCTACCCCTTTTTGAAAGATAACAGGGAAAA
GATTGAGAAAATCCTCACATTTCGGATACCCTACTATGTAGGCCCCCTCGCCCGGGGAAATTCCAGATTC
GCGTGGATGACTCGCAAATCAGAAGAGACCATCACTCCCTGGAACTTCGAGGAAGTCGTGGATAAGGGGG
CCTCTGCCCAGTCCTTCATCGAAAGGATGACTAACTTTGATAAAAATCTGCCTAACGAAAAGGTGCTTCC
TAAACACTCTCTGCTGTACGAGTACTTCACAGTTTATAACGAGCTCACCAAGGTCAAATACGTCACAGAA
GGGATGAGAAAGCCAGCATTCCTGTCTGGAGAGCAGAAGAAAGCTATCGTGGACCTCCTCTTCAAGACGA
ACCGGAAAGTTACCGTGAAACAGCTCAAAGAAGACTATTTCAAAAAGATTGAATGTTTCGACTCTGTTGA
AATCAGCGGAGTGGAGGATCGCTTCAACGCATCCCTGGGAACGTATCACGATCTCCTGAAAATCATTAAA
GACAAGGACTTCCTGGACAATGAGGAGAACGAGGACATTCTTGAGGACATTGTCCTCACCCTTACGTTGT
TTGAAGATAGGGAGATGATTGAAGAACGCTTGAAAACTTACGCTCATCTCTTCGACGACAAAGTCATGAA
ACAGCTCAAGAGGCGCCGATATACAGGATGGGGGCGGCTGTCAAGAAAACTGATCAATGGGATCCGAGAC
AAGCAGAGTGGAAAGACAATCCTGGATTTTCTTAAGTCCGATGGATTTGCCAACCGGAACTTCATGCAGT
TGATCCATGATGACTCTCTCACCTTTAAGGAGGACATCCAGAAAGCACAAGTTTCTGGCCAGGGGGACAG
TCTTCACGAGCACATCGCTAATCTTGCAGGTAGCCCAGCTATCAAAAAGGGAATACTGCAGACCGTTAAG
GTCGTGGATGAACTCGTCAAAGTAATGGGAAGGCATAAGCCCGAGAATATCGTTATCGAGATGGCCCGAG
AGAACCAAACTACCCAGAAGGGACAGAAGAACAGTAGGGAAAGGATGAAGAGGATTGAAGAGGGTATAAA
AGAACTGGGGTCCCAAATCCTTAAGGAACACCCAGTTGAAAACACCCAGCTTCAGAATGAGAAGCTCTAC
CTGTACTACCTGCAGAACGGCAGGGACATGTACGTGGATCAGGAACTGGACATCAATCGGCTCTCCGACT
ACGACGTGGATCATATCGTGCCCCAGTCTTTTCTCAAAGATGATTCTATTGATAATAAAGTGTTGACAAG
ATCCGATAAAAATAGAGGGAAGAGTGATAACGTCCCCTCAGAAGAAGTTGTCAAGAAAATGAAAAATTAT
TGGCGGCAGCTGCTGAACGCCAAACTGATCACACAACGGAAGTTCGATAATCTGACTAAGGCTGAACGAG
GTGGCCTGTCTGAGTTGGATAAAGCCGGCTTCATCAAAAGGCAGCTTGTTGAGACACGCCAGATCACCAA
GCACGTGGCCCAAATTCTCGATTCACGCATGAACACCAAGTACGATGAAAATGACAAACTGATTCGAGAG
GTGAAAGTTATTACTCTGAAGTCTAAGCTGGTCTCAGATTTCAGAAAGGACTTTCAGTTTTATAAGGTGA
GAGAGATCAACAATTACCACCATGCGCATGATGCCTACCTGAATGCAGTGGTAGGCACTGCACTTATCAA
AAAATATCCCAAGCTTGAATCTGAATTTGTTTACGGAGACTATAAAGTGTACGATGTTAGGAAAATGATC
GCAAAGTCTGAGCAGGAAATAGGCAAGGCCACCGCTAAGTACTTCTTTTACAGCAATATTATGAATTTTT
TCAAGACCGAGATTACACTGGCCAATGGAGAGATTCGGAAGCGACCACTTATCGAAACAAACGGAGAAAC
AGGAGAAATCGTGTGGGACAAGGGTAGGGATTTCGCGACAGTCCGGAAGGTCCTGTCCATGCCGCAGGTG
AACATCGTTAAAAAGACCGAAGTACAGACCGGAGGCTTCTCCAAGGAAAGTATCAGACCGAAAAGGAACA
GCGACAAGCTGATCGCACGCAAAAAAGATTGGGACCCCAAGAAATACGGCGGATTCGTGTCTCCTACAGT
CGCTTACAGTGTACTGGTTGTGGCCAAAGTGGAGAAAGGGAAGTCTAAAAAACTCAAAAGCGTCAAGGAA
CTGCTGGGCATCACAATCATGGAGCGATCAAGCTTCGAAAAAAACCCCATCGACTTTCTCGAGGCGAAAG
GATATAAAGAGGTCAAAAAAGACCTCATCATTAAGCTTCCCAAGTACTCTCTCTTTGAGCTTGAAAACGG
CCGGAAACGAATGCTCGCTAGTGCGAGATTCCTGCAGAAAGGTAACGAGCTGGCACTGCCCTCTAAATAC
GTTAATTTCTTGTATCTGGCCAGCCACTATGAAAAGCTCAAAGGGTCTCCCGAAGATAATGAGCAGAAGC
AGCTGTTCGTGGAACAACACAAACACTACCTTGATGAGATCATCGAGCAAATAAGCGAATTCTCCAAAAG
AGTGATCCTCGCCGACGCTAACCTCGATAAGGTGCTTTCTGCTTACAATAAGCACAGGGATAAGCCCATC
AGGGAGCAGGCAGAAAACATTATCCACTTGTTTACTCTGACCAACTTGGGCGCGCCTAGAGCCTTCAAGT
ACTTCGACACCACCATAGACAGAAAGGTGTACAGATCTACAAAGGAGGTCCTGGACGCCACACTGATTCA
TCAGTCAATTACGGGGCTCTATGAAACAAGAATCGACCTCTCTCAGCTCGGTGGAGACAGCAGGGCTGAC
CCCAAGAAGAAGAGGAAGGTGTGAATCGATGGTACCTATGGGCACCAAAGAACCTGTAAACGTTATCTTT
TTAAATTGAATGTGCACAAATAAAAGTTTRRAAAARAAAAAAAAAAAAAAAAAAAAAAAAAAAAAAAAAA
AAAAAAAAAAAAAAAAAAAAAAAAAAAAAAAAAAAAAAAAAAAAAAAAAAAAAAAAAAAAACTCGAGGTA
GCATGCAAGTGTACGGAATTCACTCCTCAGGTGCAGGCTGCCTATCAGAAGGTGGTGGCTGGTGTGGCCA
ATGCCCTGGCTCACAAATACCACTGAGATCTTTTTCCCTCTGCCAAAAATTATGGGGACATCATGAAGCC
CCTTGAGCATCTGACTTCTGGCTAATAAAGGAAATTTATTTTCATTGCAATAGTGTGTTGGAATTTTTTG
TGTCTCTCACTCGGAAGGACATATGGGAGGGCAAATCATTTAAAACATCAGAATGAGTATTTGGTTTAGA
GTTTGGCAACATATGCCCATATGCTGGCTGCCATGAACAAAGGTTGGCTATAAAGAGGTCATCAGTATAT
GAAACAGCCCCCTGCTGTCCATTCCTTATTCCATAGAAAAGCCTTGACTTGAGGTTAGATTTTTTTTATA
TTTTGTTTTGTGTTATTTTTTTCTTTAACATCCCTAAAATTTTCCTTACATGTTTTACTAGCCAGATTTT
TCCTCCTCTCCTGACTACTCCCAGTCATAGCTGTCCCTCTTCTCTTATGGAGATCCCTCGACCTGCAGCC
CAAGCTTGGCGTAATCATGGTCATAGCTGTTTCCTGTGTGAAATTGTTATCCGCTCACAATTCCACACAA
CATACGAGCCGGAAGCATAAAGTGTAAAGCCTGGGGTGCCTAATGAGTGAGCTAACTCACATTAATTGCG
TTGCGCTCACTGCCCGCTTTCCAGTCGGGAAACCTGTCGTGCCAGCGGATCCGCATCTCAATTAGTCAGC
AACCATAGTCCCGCCCCTAACTCCGCCCATCCCGCCCCTAACTCCGCCCAGTTCCGCCCATTCTCCGCCC
CATGGCTGACTAATTTTTTTTATTTATGCAGAGGCCGAGGCCGCCTCGGCCTCTGAGCTATTCCAGAAGT
AGTGAGGAGGCTTTTTTGGAGGCCTAGGCTTTTGCAAAAAGCTAACTTGTTTATTGCAGCTTATAATGGT
TACAAATAAAGCAATAGCATCACAAATTTCACAAATAAAGCATTTTTTTCACTGCATTCTAGTTGTGGTT
TGTCCAAACTCATCAATGTATCTTATCATGTCTGGATCCGCTGCATTAATGAATCGGCCAACGCGCGGGG
AGAGGCGGTTTGCGTATTGGGCGCTCTTCCGCTTCCTCGCTCACTGACTCGCTGCGCTCGGTCGTTCGGC
TGCGGCGAGCGGTATCAGCTCACTCAAAGGCGGTAATACGGTTATCCACAGAATCAGGGGATAACGCAGG
AAAGAACATGTGAGCAAAAGGCCAGCAAAAGGCCAGGAACCGTAAAAAGGCCGCGTTGCTGGCGTTTTTC
CATAGGCTCCGCCCCCCTGACGAGCATCACAAAAATCGACGCTCAAGTCAGAGGTGGCGAAACCCGACAG
GACTATAAAGATACCAGGCGTTTCCCCCTGGAAGCTCCCTCGTGCGCTCTCCTGTTCCGACCCTGCCGCT
TACCGGATACCTGTCCGCCTTTCTCCCTTCGGGAAGCGTGGCGCTTTCTCATAGCTCACGCTGTAGGTAT
CTCAGTTCGGTGTAGGTCGTTCGCTCCAAGCTGGGCTGTGTGCACGAACCCCCCGTTCAGCCCGACCGCT
GCGCCTTATCCGGTAACTATCGTCTTGAGTCCAACCCGGTAAGACACGACTTATCGCCACTGGCAGCAGC
CACTGGTAACAGGATTAGCAGAGCGAGGTATGTAGGCGGTGCTACAGAGTTCTTGAAGTGGTGGCCTAAC
TACGGCTACACTAGAAGAACAGTATTTGGTATCTGCGCTCTGCTGAAGCCAGTTACCTTCGGAAAAAGAG
TTGGTAGCTCTTGATCCGGCAAACAAACCACCGCTGGTAGCGGTGGTTTTTTTGTTTGCAAGCAGCAGAT
TACGCGCAGAAAAAAAGGATCTCAAGAAGATCCTTTGATCTTTTCTACGGGGTCTGACGCTCAGTGGAAC
GAAAACTCACGTTAAGGGATTTTGGTCATGAGATTATCAAAAAGGATCTTCACCTAGATCCTTTTAAATT
AAAAATGAAGTTTTAAATCAATCTAAAGTATATATGAGTAAACTTGGTCTGACAGTTACCAATGCTTAAT
CAGTGAGGCACCTATCTCAGCGATCTGTCTATTTCGTTCATCCATAGTTGCCTGACTCCCCGTCGTGTAG
ATAACTACGATACGGGAGGGCTTACCATCTGGCCCCAGTGCTGCAATGATACCGCGAGACCCACGCTCAC
CGGCTCCAGATTTATCAGCAATAAACCAGCCAGCCGGAAGGGCCGAGCGCAGAAGTGGTCCTGCAACTTT
ATCCGCCTCCATCCAGTCTATTAATTGTTGCCGGGAAGCTAGAGTAAGTAGTTCGCCAGTTAATAGTTTG
CGCAACGTTGTTGCCATTGCTACAGGCATCGTGGTGTCACGCTCGTCGTTTGGTATGGCTTCATTCAGCT
CCGGTTCCCAACGATCAAGGCGAGTTACATGATCCCCCATGTTGTGCAAAAAAGCGGTTAGCTCCTTCGG
TCCTCCGATCGTTGTCAGAAGTAAGTTGGCCGCAGTGTTATCACTCATGGTTATGGCAGCACTGCATAAT
TCTCTTACTGTCATGCCATCCGTAAGATGCTTTTCTGTGACTGGTGAGTACTCAACCAAGTCATTCTGAG
AATAGTGTATGCGGCGACCGAGTTGCTCTTGCCCGGCGTCAATACGGGATAATACCGCGCCACATAGCAG
AACTTTAAAAGTGCTCATCATTGGAAAACGTTCTTCGGGGCGAAAACTCTCAAGGATCTTACCGCTGTTG
AGATCCAGTTCGATGTAACCCACTCGTGCACCCAACTGATCTTCAGCATCTTTTACTTTCACCAGCGTTT
CTGGGTGAGCAAAAACAGGAAGGCAAAATGCCGCAAAAAAGGGAATAAGGGCGACACGGAAATGTTGAAT
ACTCATACTCTTCCTTTTTCAATATTATTGAAGCATTTATCAGGGTTATTGTCTCATGAGCGGATACATA
TTTGAATGTATTTAGAAAAATAAACAAATAGGGGTTCCGCGCACATTTCCCCGAAAAGTGCCACCTGGGT
CGACATTGATTATTGACTAGTTATTAATAGTAATCAATTACGGGGTCATTAGTTCATAGCCCATATATGG
AGTTCCGCGTTACATAACTTACGGTAAATGGCCCGCCTGGCTGACCGCCCAACGACCCCCGCCCATTGAC
GTCAATAATGACGTATGTTCCCATAGTAACGCCAATAGGGACTTTCCATTGACGTCAATGGGTGGAGTAT
TTACGGTAAACTGCCCACTTGGCAGTACATCAAGTGTATCATATGCCAAGTACGCCCCCTATTGACGTCA
ATGACGGTAAATGGCCCGCCTGGCATTATGCCCAGTACATGACCTTATGGGACTTTCCTACTTGGCAGTA
CATCTACGTATTAGTCATCGCTATTACCATGGTCGAGGTGAGCCCCACGTTCTGCTTCACTCTCCCCATC
TCCCCCCCCTCCCCACCCCCAATTTTGTATTTATTTATTTTTTAATTATTTTGTGCAGCGATGGGGGCGG
GGGGGGGGGGGGGGSGSGGCGAGGGGCGGGGCGGGGCGAGGCGGAGAGGTGCGGCGGCAGCCAATCAGAG
CGGCGCGCTCCGAAAGTTTCCTTTTATGGCGAGGCGGCGGCGGCGGCGGCCCTATAAAAAGCGAAGCGCG
CGGCGGGCGGGAGTCGCTGCGCGCTGCCTTCGCCCCGTGCCCCGCTCCGCCGCCGCCTCGCGCCGCCCGC
CCCGGCTCTGACTGACCGCGTTACTCCCACAGGTGAGCGGGCGGGACGGCCCTTCTCCTCCGGGCTGTAA
TTAGCGCTTGGTTTAATGACGGCTTGTTTCTTTTCTGTGGCTGCGTGAAAGCCTTGAGGGGCTCCGGGAG
GGCCCTTTGTGCGGGGGGAGCGGCTCGGGGGGTGCGTGCGTGTGTGTGTGCGTGGGGAGCGCCGCGTGCG
GCTCCGCGCTGCCCGGCGGCTGTGAGCGCTGCGGGCGCGGCGCGGGGCTTTGTGCGCTCCGCAGTGTGCG
CGAGGGGAGCGCGGCCGGGGGCGGTGCCCCGCGGTGCGGGGGGGGCTGCGAGGGGAACAAAGGCTGCGTG
CGGGGTGTGTGCGTGGGGGGGTGAGCAGGGGGTGTGGGCGCGTCGGTCGGGCTGCAACCCCCCCTGCACC
CCCCTCCCCGAGTTGCTGAGCACGGCCCGGCTTCGGGTGCGGGGCTCCGTACGGGGCGTGGCGCGGGGCT
CGCCGTGCCGGGCGGGGGGTGGCGGCAGGTGGGGGTGCCGGGCGGGGCGGGGCCGCCTCGGGCCGGGGAG
GGCTCGGGGGAGGGGCGCGGCGGCCCCCGGAGCGCCGGCGGCTGTCGAGGCGCGGCGAGCCGCAGCCATT
GCCTTTTATGGTAATCGTGCGAGAGGGCGCAGGGACTTCCTTTGTCCCAAATCTGTGCGGAGCCGAAATC
TGGGAGGCGCCGCCGCACCCCCTCTAGCGGGCGCGGGGCGAAGCGGTGCGGCGCCGGCAGGAAGGAAATG
GGCGGGGAGGGCCTTCGTGCGTCGCCGCGCCGCCGTCCCCTTCTCCCTCTCCAGCCTCGGGGCTGTCCGC
GGGGGGACGGCTGCCTTCGGGGGGGACGGGGCAGGGCGGGGTTCGGCTTCTGGCGTGTGACCGGCGGCTC
TAGAGCCTCTGCTAACCATGTTCATGCCTTCTTCTTTTTCCTACAGCTCCTGGGCAACGTGCTGGTTATT
GTGCTGTCTCATCATTTTGGCAAAGAATTCGA
Features (pLannotate 1.2.2; 20 found; start..end, strand, type, name):
      1..19      +  promoter       T3 promoter: promoter for bacteriophage T3 RNA polymerase
     32..60      +  misc_feature   MCS (fragment): pBluescript multiple cloning site
     80..106     +  CDS            3xFLAG (fragment): three tandem FLAG® epitope tags
    158..4258    +  CDS            Cas9: Cas9 (Csn1) endonuclease from the Streptococcus pyogenes Type II CRISPR/Cas system generates RNA-guided double strand breaks in DNA
   4496..4573    +  CDS            HBB (fragment): HBB_PONPY - Experimental evidence at transcript level: Swiss-Prot protein existence level 2. Involved in oxygen transport from the lung to the various peripheral tissues. From Pongo pygmaeus (Bornean orangutan).
   4644..4699    +  polyA_signal   β-globin poly(A) signal: rabbit β-globin polyadenylation signal (Gil and Proudfoot, 1987)
   5084..5100    -  protein_bind   lac operator: The lac repressor binds to the lac operator to inhibit transcription in E. coli. This inhibition can be relieved by adding lactose or isopropyl-β-D-thiogalactopyranoside (IPTG). lac repressor encoded by lacI
   5108..5138    -  promoter       lac promoter: promoter for the E. coli lac operon
   5153..5174    -  protein_bind   CAP binding site: CAP binding activates transcription in the presence of cAMP. E. coli catabolite activator protein
   5187..5226    -  CDS            lacI (fragment): lac repressor; lacI; The lac repressor binds to the lac operator to inhibit transcription in E. coli. This inhibition can be relieved by adding lactose or isopropyl-β-D-thiogalactopyranoside (IPTG).
   5233..5255    +  promoter       SV40 promoter (fragment): SV40 enhancer and early promoter
   5279..5414    +  rep_origin     SV40 ori: SV40 origin of replication
   5434..5568    +  polyA_signal   SV40 poly(A) signal: SV40 polyadenylation signal
   5570..5624    -  CDS            lacI (fragment): lac repressor; lacI; The lac repressor binds to the lac operator to inhibit transcription in E. coli. This inhibition can be relieved by adding lactose or isopropyl-β-D-thiogalactopyranoside (IPTG).
   5807..6395    -  rep_origin     ori: high-copy-number ColE1/pMB1/pBR322/pUC origin of replication
   6566..7426    -  CDS            AmpR: β-lactamase; bla; confers resistance to ampicillin, carbenicillin, and related antibiotics
   7427..7531    -  promoter       AmpR promoter: bla
   7562..7941    +  enhancer       CMV enhancer: human cytomegalovirus immediate early enhancer
   7943..8199    +  promoter       chicken β-actin promoter: contains a 21-bp deletion relative to the standard chicken β-actin promoter
   8200..9216    +  intron         chimeric intron: chimera between introns from chicken β-actin and rabbit β-globin
