[The description below was written by a language model from this plasmid's Addgene catalogue record and pLannotate feature annotations shown in this document.]
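Description:
pCAG-T3-SpCAS9-NG-pA is a mammalian expression and CRISPR plasmid built on the pCAGGS backbone, listed at about 9.3 kb (the sequenced record is 9,272 nt). It is propagated in E. coli through a high-copy ColE1/pUC-type origin and selected with ampicillin via the β-lactamase gene. The backbone also carries remnants typical of pCAGGS: an SV40 origin of replication with an adjacent SV40 poly(A) signal, plus a lac promoter/operator segment and short lacI fragments that have no evident role in the payload.

The insert is a synthetic, codon-optimized Streptococcus pyogenes Cas9 carrying the SpCas9-NG substitutions, an engineered nuclease variant described as having an expanded targeting space. According to the depositor, it was produced by mutagenic PCR from the parental pCAG-T3-hCAS9-pA plasmid. The coding region is recorded as having an N-terminal FLAG tag and nuclear localization signals at both ends; the annotation detects only a partial match to a FLAG epitope element upstream of the Cas9 ORF and does not call the NLSs separately. Expression in mammalian cells is driven by the CAG arrangement (CMV enhancer, chicken β-actin promoter and a chimeric β-actin/β-globin intron) and terminated by the rabbit β-globin poly(A) signal. A bacteriophage T3 promoter sits between the intron and the coding sequence, which would allow in vitro transcription of Cas9 mRNA, and the record lists a polyA element at the 3′ end of the insert. The stated use is expression of the SpCas9-NG nuclease in mammalian cells and genome modification of mouse embryos. No guide RNA cassette is annotated, so the guide must be supplied separately.
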