Addgene plasmid #131465: pCAG-T3-SpCAS9-NG-pA
Purpose: Expresses SpCAS9-NG nuclease in mammalian cells. Used to modify genome of mouse embroys
Depositing lab: Wataru Fujii. Publication: Generation of genetically modified mice using SpCas9-NG engineered nuclease. Fujii W, Ito H, Kanke T, Ikeda A, Sugiura K, Naito K. Sci Rep. 2019 Sep 9;9(1):12878. doi: 10.1038/s41598-019-49394-5. PubMed 31501500.
Backbone
  Vector backbone: pCAGGS
  Total vector size (bp): 9293
  Vector type: Mammalian Expression, CRISPR
Growth in bacteria
  Bacterial resistance: Ampicillin, 100 μg/mL
  Growth temperature: 37°C
  Growth strain: DH5alpha
  Copy number: Unknown
Gene/Insert
  Gene/Insert name: Codon optimized SpCas9-NG
  Species: Synthetic
  Insert size (bp): 4218
  Tag / fusion protein: Flag (N terminal on insert); NLS (N terminal on insert); NLS (C terminal on insert); polyA (C terminal on insert)
Terms and licenses: Academic/Nonprofit Terms; Industry Terms: Not Available to Industry
Depositor comments: This plasmid vector was constructed by mutation PCR of pCAG-T3-hCAS9-pA plasmid vector (Addgene plasmid 48625) according to the amino acid sequences of SpCas9-NG shown in previous study (Nishimasu H et al., Engineered CRISPR-Cas9 nuclease with expanded targeting space. Science, 2018).
How to cite: pCAG-T3-SpCAS9-NG-pA was a gift from Wataru Fujii (Addgene plasmid # 131465 ; http://n2t.net/addgene:131465 ; RRID:Addgene_131465)
